Addgene plasmid #76555: AK5 gRNA (BRDN0001146954)
Purpose: 3rd generation lentiviral gRNA plasmid targeting human AK5
Depositing lab: John Doench & David Root. Depositing organization: Broad Institute. Publication: Optimized sgRNA design to maximize activity and minimize off-target effects of CRISPR-Cas9. Doench JG, Fusi N, Sullender M, Hegde M, Vaimberg EW, Donovan KF, Smith I, Tothova Z, Wilen C, Orchard R, Virgin HW, Listgarten J, Root DE. Nat Biotechnol. 2016 Jan 18. doi: 10.1038/nbt.3437. PubMed 26780180.
Backbone
  Vector backbone: lentiGuide-Puro
  Backbone manufacturer: Zhang Lab (Addgene plasmid # 52963)
  Vector type: Mammalian Expression, Lentiviral, CRISPR
  Selectable markers: Puromycin
Growth in bacteria
  Bacterial resistance: Ampicillin, 100 μg/mL
  Growth temperature: 37°C
  Growth strain: DH5alpha
  Copy number: High Copy
Gene/Insert
  Gene/Insert name: AK5 (alt names: AK5; NM_012093.3)
  gRNA/shRNA sequence: CCTTCGATGATATTGGACAC
  Species: H. sapiens (human)
  Entrez Gene: AK5 (a.k.a. AK6)
  Promoter: hU6
  Cloning method: Unknown
  Sequencing primers: 5′ U6-F; 3′ pS2-R
Terms and licenses: Academic/Nonprofit Terms; Industry Terms: Not Available to Industry
Depositor comments: The gRNA was designed to target the following Genbank reference sequence(s): NM_012093.3,NM_174858.2. Note that this plasmid does NOT contain Cas9. It should be used in conjunction with lentiCas9-Blast (Addgene #52962) or otherwise with cell lines already expressing Cas9. Browse the full kinome gRNA library at http://www.addgene.org/pooled-library/broadgpp-human-kinome/ or visit http://www.broadinstitute.org/rnai/public/ for detailed protocols and information.
How to cite: AK5 gRNA (BRDN0001146954) was a gift from John Doench & David Root (Addgene plasmid # 76555 ; http://n2t.net/addgene:76555 ; RRID:Addgene_76555)
