[The description below was written by a language model from this plasmid's Addgene catalogue record and pLannotate feature annotations shown in this document.]
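Description:
AK5 gRNA (BRDN0001146954) is a third-generation lentiviral guide RNA plasmid built on the lentiGuide-Puro backbone and designed to direct Streptococcus pyogenes Cas9 to the human adenylate kinase 5 gene (AK5). It is propagated in E. coli as a high-copy plasmid through a ColE1/pUC-type origin with ampicillin selection (β-lactamase). The annotated backbone also carries an f1 origin, an SV40 origin and poly(A) signal, and remnants of lac and T7/T3 promoter elements.

The lentiviral transfer cassette begins with an RSV promoter fused to a truncated HIV-1 5' LTR, which makes genomic RNA transcription Tat-independent. This is followed by the Ψ packaging signal with a partial gag sequence, and the Rev response element for Rev-dependent nuclear export. Downstream, a human U6 RNA polymerase III promoter drives the 20-nt AK5-targeting spacer joined to the SpCas9 gRNA scaffold. A cPPT/CTS element, which aids nuclear import of the viral genome, follows the scaffold. An EF-1α core promoter with its intron A then expresses puromycin N-acetyltransferase, allowing selection of transduced mammalian cells, and a WPRE enhances transcript expression. A self-inactivating ΔU3 3' LTR closes the cassette.

The plasmid does not encode Cas9, so it must be paired with a separate Cas9 vector such as lentiCas9-Blast or used in cells already expressing Cas9. The guide was designed against two AK5 reference transcripts and belongs to a human kinome gRNA collection associated with work on optimised sgRNA design. It is typically used for Cas9-mediated knockout of AK5 in human cells.
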