Features (pLannotate 1.2.2; 29 found; start..end, strand, type, name):
     14..80      +  CDS            small t antigen (fragment): SV40 (simian virus 40) small t antigen
    106..317     +  promoter       EF-1α core promoter: core promoter for human elongation factor EF-1α
    318..1256    +  intron         EF-1α intron A: intron upstream of the start codon of human EF-1α
   1278..1877    +  CDS            PuroR (fragment): puromycin N-acetyltransferase; pac from Streptomyces; confers resistance to puromycin
   1893..2481    +  misc_feature   WPRE: woodchuck hepatitis virus posttranscriptional regulatory element
   2532..2551    +  misc_feature   cPPT/CTS (fragment): central polypurine tract and central termination sequence of HIV-1
   2553..2786    +  LTR            3' LTR (ΔU3): self-inactivating 3' long terminal repeat (LTR) from HIV-1
   2864..2985    +  polyA_signal   SV40 poly(A) signal: SV40 polyadenylation signal
   3025..3160    +  rep_origin     SV40 ori: SV40 origin of replication
   3181..3199    -  promoter       T7 promoter: promoter for bacteriophage T7 RNA polymerase
   3207..3362    +  CDS            lacZα (fragment): LacZα fragment of β-galactosidase; lacZ fragment
   3367..3795    +  rep_origin     f1 ori (sequence partly withheld): f1 bacteriophage origin of replication; arrow indicates direction of (+) strand synthesis
   3848..3952    +  promoter       AmpR promoter: bla
   3953..4813    +  CDS            AmpR: β-lactamase; bla; confers resistance to ampicillin, carbenicillin, and related antibiotics
   4984..5572    +  rep_origin     ori: high-copy-number ColE1/pMB1/pBR322/pUC origin of replication
   5755..5847    +  CDS            lacI (fragment): lac repressor; lacI; The lac repressor binds to the lac operator to inhibit transcription in E. coli. This inhibition can be relieved by adding lactose or isopropyl-β-D-thiogalactopyranoside (IPTG).
   5860..5881    +  protein_bind   CAP binding site: CAP binding activates transcription in the presence of cAMP. E. coli catabolite activator protein
   5896..5926    +  promoter       lac promoter: promoter for the E. coli lac operon
   5934..5950    +  protein_bind   lac operator: The lac repressor binds to the lac operator to inhibit transcription in E. coli. This inhibition can be relieved by adding lactose or isopropyl-β-D-thiogalactopyranoside (IPTG). lac repressor encoded by lacI
   5995..6013    +  promoter       T3 promoter: promoter for bacteriophage T3 RNA polymerase
   6041..6267    +  promoter       RSV promoter: Rous sarcoma virus enhancer/promoter
   6268..6448    +  LTR            5' LTR (truncated): truncated 5' long terminal repeat (LTR) from HIV-1
   6495..6620    +  misc_feature   HIV-1 Ψ: packaging signal of human immunodeficiency virus type 1
   6604..6967    +  CDS            HIV-1 gag (fragment): gag protein from human immunodeficiency virus 1; gag
   7113..7346    +  misc_feature   RRE: The Rev response element (RRE) of HIV-1 allows for Rev-dependent mRNA export from the nucleus to the cytoplasm.
   7723..7749    +  CDS            Rev (fragment): human immunodeficiency virus 1 (HIV-1) Rev protein; rev; enhances nuclear export of unspliced and incompletely spliced viral mRNAs
   7753..7993    +  promoter       U6 promoter: RNA polymerase III promoter for human U6 snRNA
   8023..8098    +  misc_RNA       gRNA scaffold: guide RNA scaffold for the Streptococcus pyogenes CRISPR/Cas9 system
   8154..8271    +  misc_feature   cPPT/CTS: central polypurine tract and central termination sequence of HIV-1
>Addgene plasmid #76555 | AK5 gRNA (BRDN0001146954) | addgene full sequence | sequence record 186062 | Addgene Assembled Sequence
CCCGGGTGCAAAGATGGATAAAGTTTTAAACAGAGAGGAATCTTTGCAGCTAATGGACCTTCTAGGTCTT
GAAAGGAGTGGGAATTGGCTCCGGTGCCCGTCAGTGGGCAGAGCGCACATCGCCCACAGTCCCCGAGAAG
TTGGGGGGAGGGGTCGGCAATTGATCCGGTGCCTAGAGAAGGTGGCGCGGGGTAAACTGGGAAAGTGATG
TCGTGTACTGGCTCCGCCTTTTTCCCGAGGGTGGGGGAGAACCGTATATAAGTGCAGTAGTCGCCGTGAA
CGTTCTTTTTCGCAACGGGTTTGCCGCCAGAACACAGGTAAGTGCCGTGTGTGGTTCCCGCGGGCCTGGC
CTCTTTACGGGTTATGGCCCTTGCGTGCCTTGAATTACTTCCACCTGGCTGCAGTACGTGATTCTTGATC
CCGAGCTTCGGGTTGGAAGTGGGTGGGAGAGTTCGAGGCCTTGCGCTTAAGGAGCCCCTTCGCCTCGTGC
TTGAGTTGAGGCCTGGCCTGGGCGCTGGGGCCGCCGCGTGCGAATCTGGTGGCACCTTCGCGCCTGTCTC
GCTGCTTTCGATAAGTCTCTAGCCATTTAAAATTTTTGATGACCTGCTGCGACGCTTTTTTTCTGGCAAG
ATAGTCTTGTAAATGCGGGCCAAGATCTGCACACTGGTATTTCGGTTTTTGGGGCCGCGGGCGGCGACGG
GGCCCGTGCGTCCCAGCGCACATGTTCGGCGAGGCGGGGCCTGCGAGCGCGGCCACCGAGAATCGGACGG
GGGTAGTCTCAAGCTGGCCGGCCTGCTCTGGTGCCTGGCCTCGCGCCGCCGTGTATCGCCCCGCCCTGGG
CGGCAAGGCTGGCCCGGTCGGCACCAGTTGCGTGAGCGGAAAGATGGCCGCTTCCCGGCCCTGCTGCAGG
GAGCTCAAAATGGAGGACGCGGCGCTCGGGAGAGCGGGCGGGTGAGTCACCCACACAAAGGAAAAGGGCC
TTTCCGTCCTCAGCCGTCGCTTCATGTGACTCCACGGAGTACCGGGCGCCGTCCAGGCACCTCGATTAGT
TCTCGAGCTTTTGGAGTACGTCGTCTTTAGGTTGGGGGGAGGGGTTTTATGCGATGGAGTTTCCCCACAC
TGAGTGGGTGGAGACTGAAGTTAGGCCAGCTTGGCACTTGATGTAATTCTCCTTGGAATTTGCCCTTTTT
GAGTTTGGATCTTGGTTCATTCTCAAGCCTCAGACAGTGGTTCAAAGTTTTTTTCTTCCATTTCAGGTGT
CGTGACGTACGGCCACCATGACCGAGTACAAGCCCACGGTGCGCCTCGCCACCCGCGACGACGTCCCCAG
GGCCGTACGCACCCTCGCCGCCGCGTTCGCCGACTACCCCGCCACGCGCCACACCGTCGATCCGGACCGC
CACATCGAGCGGGTCACCGAGCTGCAAGAACTCTTCCTCACGCGCGTCGGGCTCGACATCGGCAAGGTGT
GGGTCGCGGACGACGGCGCCGCCGTGGCGGTCTGGACCACGCCGGAGAGCGTCGAAGCGGGGGCGGTGTT
CGCCGAGATCGGCCCGCGCATGGCCGAGTTGAGCGGTTCCCGGCTGGCCGCGCAGCAACAGATGGAAGGC
CTCCTGGCGCCGCACCGGCCCAAGGAGCCCGCGTGGTTCCTGGCCACCGTCGGAGTCTCGCCCGACCACC
AGGGCAAGGGTCTGGGCAGCGCCGTCGTGCTCCCCGGAGTGGAGGCGGCCGAGCGCGCCGGGGTGCCCGC
CTTCCTGGAGACCTCCGCGCCCCGCAACCTCCCCTTCTACGAGCGGCTCGGCTTCACCGTCACCGCCGAC
GTCGAGGTGCCCGAAGGACCGCGCACCTGGTGCATGACCCGCAAGCCCGGTGCCTGAACGCGTTAAGTCG
ACAATCAACCTCTGGATTACAAAATTTGTGAAAGATTGACTGGTATTCTTAACTATGTTGCTCCTTTTAC
GCTATGTGGATACGCTGCTTTAATGCCTTTGTATCATGCTATTGCTTCCCGTATGGCTTTCATTTTCTCC
TCCTTGTATAAATCCTGGTTGCTGTCTCTTTATGAGGAGTTGTGGCCCGTTGTCAGGCAACGTGGCGTGG
TGTGCACTGTGTTTGCTGACGCAACCCCCACTGGTTGGGGCATTGCCACCACCTGTCAGCTCCTTTCCGG
GACTTTCGCTTTCCCCCTCCCTATTGCCACGGCGGAACTCATCGCCGCCTGCCTTGCCCGCTGCTGGACA
GGGGCTCGGCTGTTGGGCACTGACAATTCCGTGGTGTTGTCGGGGAAATCATCGTCCTTTCCTTGGCTGC
TCGCCTGTGTTGCCACCTGGATTCTGCGCGGGACGTCCTTCTGCTACGTCCCTTCGGCCCTCAATCCAGC
GGACCTTCCTTCCCGCGGCCTGCTGCCGGCTCTGCGGCCTCTTCCGCGTCTTCGCCTTCGCCCTCAGACG
AGTCGGATCTCCCTTTGGGCCGCCTCCCCGCGTCGACTTTAAGACCAATGACTTACAAGGCAGCTGTAGA
TCTTAGCCACTTTTTAAAAGAAAAGGGGGGACTGGAAGGGCTAATTCACTCCCAACGAAGACAAGATCTG
CTTTTTGCTTGTACTGGGTCTCTCTGGTTAGACCAGATCTGAGCCTGGGAGCTCTCTGGCTAACTAGGGA
ACCCACTGCTTAAGCCTCAATAAAGCTTGCCTTGAGTGCTTCAAGTAGTGTGTGCCCGTCTGTTGTGTGA
CTCTGGTAACTAGAGATCCCTCAGACCCTTTTAGTCAGTGTGGAAAATCTCTAGCAGTACGTATAGTAGT
TCATGTCATCTTATTATTCAGTATTTATAACTTGCAAAGAAATGAATATCAGAGAGTGAGAGGAACTTGT
TTATTGCAGCTTATAATGGTTACAAATAAAGCAATAGCATCACAAATTTCACAAATAAAGCATTTTTTTC
ACTGCATTCTAGTTGTGGTTTGTCCAAACTCATCAATGTATCTTATCATGTCTGGCTCTAGCTATCCCGC
CCCTAACTCCGCCCATCCCGCCCCTAACTCCGCCCAGTTCCGCCCATTCTCCGCCCCATGGCTGACTAAT
TTTTTTTATTTATGCAGAGGCCGAGGCCGCCTCGGCCTCTGAGCTATTCCAGAAGTAGTGAGGAGGCTTT
TTTGGAGGCCTAGGGACGTACCCAATTCGCCCTATAGTGAGTCGTATTACGCGCGCTCACTGGCCGTCGT
TTTACAACGTCGTGACTGGGAAAACCCTGGCGTTACCCAACTTAATCGCCTTGCAGCACATCCCCCTTTC
GCCAGCTGGCGTAATAGCGAAGAGGCCCGCACCGATCGCCCTTCCCAACAGTTGCGCAGCCTGAATGGCG
AATGGG
[124 nt withheld, positions 3367-3490]
C
[91 nt withheld, positions 3492-3582]
A
[49 nt withheld, positions 3584-3632]
CCTTTGACGTTGGAGTCCACGTTCTTT
[37 nt withheld, positions 3660-3696]
ACCCTATCTCGGTCTATTCTTTTGATTTATAAGGGATTTTGCCGATTTCGGCCTATTGGTTAAAAAATGA
GCTGATTTAACAAAAATTTAACGCGAATTTTAACAAAATATTAACGCTTACAATTTAGGTGGCACTTTTC
GGGGAAATGTGCGCGGAACCCCTATTTGTTTATTTTTCTAAATACATTCAAATATGTATCCGCTCATGAG
ACAATAACCCTGATAAATGCTTCAATAATATTGAAAAAGGAAGAGTATGAGTATTCAACATTTCCGTGTC
GCCCTTATTCCCTTTTTTGCGGCATTTTGCCTTCCTGTTTTTGCTCACCCAGAAACGCTGGTGAAAGTAA
AAGATGCTGAAGATCAGTTGGGTGCACGAGTGGGTTACATCGAACTGGATCTCAACAGCGGTAAGATCCT
TGAGAGTTTTCGCCCCGAAGAACGTTTTCCAATGATGAGCACTTTTAAAGTTCTGCTATGTGGCGCGGTA
TTATCCCGTATTGACGCCGGGCAAGAGCAACTCGGTCGCCGCATACACTATTCTCAGAATGACTTGGTTG
AGTACTCACCAGTCACAGAAAAGCATCTTACGGATGGCATGACAGTAAGAGAATTATGCAGTGCTGCCAT
AACCATGAGTGATAACACTGCGGCCAACTTACTTCTGACAACGATCGGAGGACCGAAGGAGCTAACCGCT
TTTTTGCACAACATGGGGGATCATGTAACTCGCCTTGATCGTTGGGAACCGGAGCTGAATGAAGCCATAC
CAAACGACGAGCGTGACACCACGATGCCTGTAGCAATGGCAACAACGTTGCGCAAACTATTAACTGGCGA
ACTACTTACTCTAGCTTCCCGGCAACAATTAATAGACTGGATGGAGGCGGATAAAGTTGCAGGACCACTT
CTGCGCTCGGCCCTTCCGGCTGGCTGGTTTATTGCTGATAAATCTGGAGCCGGTGAGCGTGGGTCTCGCG
GTATCATTGCAGCACTGGGGCCAGATGGTAAGCCCTCCCGTATCGTAGTTATCTACACGACGGGGAGTCA
GGCAACTATGGATGAACGAAATAGACAGATCGCTGAGATAGGTGCCTCACTGATTAAGCATTGGTAACTG
TCAGACCAAGTTTACTCATATATACTTTAGATTGATTTAAAACTTCATTTTTAATTTAAAAGGATCTAGG
TGAAGATCCTTTTTGATAATCTCATGACCAAAATCCCTTAACGTGAGTTTTCGTTCCACTGAGCGTCAGA
CCCCGTAGAAAAGATCAAAGGATCTTCTTGAGATCCTTTTTTTCTGCGCGTAATCTGCTGCTTGCAAACA
AAAAAACCACCGCTACCAGCGGTGGTTTGTTTGCCGGATCAAGAGCTACCAACTCTTTTTCCGAAGGTAA
CTGGCTTCAGCAGAGCGCAGATACCAAATACTGTTCTTCTAGTGTAGCCGTAGTTAGGCCACCACTTCAA
GAACTCTGTAGCACCGCCTACATACCTCGCTCTGCTAATCCTGTTACCAGTGGCTGCTGCCAGTGGCGAT
AAGTCGTGTCTTACCGGGTTGGACTCAAGACGATAGTTACCGGATAAGGCGCAGCGGTCGGGCTGAACGG
GGGGTTCGTGCACACAGCCCAGCTTGGAGCGAACGACCTACACCGAACTGAGATACCTACAGCGTGAGCT
ATGAGAAAGCGCCACGCTTCCCGAAGGGAGAAAGGCGGACAGGTATCCGGTAAGCGGCAGGGTCGGAACA
GGAGAGCGCACGAGGGAGCTTCCAGGGGGAAACGCCTGGTATCTTTATAGTCCTGTCGGGTTTCGCCACC
TCTGACTTGAGCGTCGATTTTTGTGATGCTCGTCAGGGGGGCGGAGCCTATGGAAAAACGCCAGCAACGC
GGCCTTTTTACGGTTCCTGGCCTTTTGCTGGCCTTTTGCTCACATGTTCTTTCCTGCGTTATCCCCTGAT
TCTGTGGATAACCGTATTACCGCCTTTGAGTGAGCTGATACCGCTCGCCGCAGCCGAACGACCGAGCGCA
GCGAGTCAGTGAGCGAGGAAGCGGAAGAGCGCCCAATACGCAAACCGCCTCTCCCCGCGCGTTGGCCGAT
TCATTAATGCAGCTGGCACGACAGGTTTCCCGACTGGAAAGCGGGCAGTGAGCGCAACGCAATTAATGTG
AGTTAGCTCACTCATTAGGCACCCCAGGCTTTACACTTTATGCTTCCGGCTCGTATGTTGTGTGGAATTG
TGAGCGGATAACAATTTCACACAGGAAACAGCTATGACCATGATTACGCCAAGCGCGCAATTAACCCTCA
CTAAAGGGAACAAAAGCTGGAGCTGCAAGCTTAATGTAGTCTTATGCAATACTCTTGTAGTCTTGCAACA
TGGTAACGATGAGTTAGCAACATGCCTTACAAGGAGAGAAAAAGCACCGTGCATGCCGATTGGTGGAAGT
AAGGTGGTACGATCGTGCCTTATTAGGAAGGCAACAGACGGGTCTGACATGGATTGGACGAACCACTGAA
TTGCCGCATTGCAGAGATATTGTATTTAAGTGCCTAGCTCGATACATAAACGGGTCTCTCTGGTTAGACC
AGATCTGAGCCTGGGAGCTCTCTGGCTAACTAGGGAACCCACTGCTTAAGCCTCAATAAAGCTTGCCTTG
AGTGCTTCAAGTAGTGTGTGCCCGTCTGTTGTGTGACTCTGGTAACTAGAGATCCCTCAGACCCTTTTAG
TCAGTGTGGAAAATCTCTAGCAGTGGCGCCCGAACAGGGACTTGAAAGCGAAAGGGAAACCAGAGGAGCT
CTCTCGACGCAGGACTCGGCTTGCTGAAGCGCGCACGGCAAGAGGCGAGGGGCGGCGACTGGTGAGTACG
CCAAAAATTTTGACTAGCGGAGGCTAGAAGGAGAGAGATGGGTGCGAGAGCGTCAGTATTAAGCGGGGGA
GAATTAGATCGCGATGGGAAAAAATTCGGTTAAGGCCAGGGGGAAAGAAAAAATATAAATTAAAACATAT
AGTATGGGCAAGCAGGGAGCTAGAACGATTCGCAGTTAATCCTGGCCTGTTAGAAACATCAGAAGGCTGT
AGACAAATACTGGGACAGCTACAACCATCCCTTCAGACAGGATCAGAAGAACTTAGATCATTATATAATA
CAGTAGCAACCCTCTATTGTGTGCATCAAAGGATAGAGATAAAAGACACCAAGGAAGCTTTAGACAAGAT
AGAGGAAGAGCAAAACAAAAGTAAGACCACCGCACAGCAAGCGGCCGCTGATCTTCAGACCTGGAGGAGG
AGATATGAGGGACAATTGGAGAAGTGAATTATATAAATATAAAGTAGTAAAAATTGAACCATTAGGAGTA
GCACCCACCAAGGCAAAGAGAAGAGTGGTGCAGAGAGAAAAAAGAGCAGTGGGAATAGGAGCTTTGTTCC
TTGGGTTCTTGGGAGCAGCAGGAAGCACTATGGGCGCAGCGTCAATGACGCTGACGGTACAGGCCAGACA
ATTATTGTCTGGTATAGTGCAGCAGCAGAACAATTTGCTGAGGGCTATTGAGGCGCAACAGCATCTGTTG
CAACTCACAGTCTGGGGCATCAAGCAGCTCCAGGCAAGAATCCTGGCTGTGGAAAGATACCTAAAGGATC
AACAGCTCCTGGGGATTTGGGGTTGCTCTGGAAAACTCATTTGCACCACTGCTGTGCCTTGGAATGCTAG
TTGGAGTAATAAATCTCTGGAACAGATTTGGAATCACACGACCTGGATGGAGTGGGACAGAGAAATTAAC
AATTACACAAGCTTAATACACTCCTTAATTGAAGAATCGCAAAACCAGCAAGAAAAGAATGAACAAGAAT
TATTGGAATTAGATAAATGGGCAAGTTTGTGGAATTGGTTTAACATAACAAATTGGCTGTGGTATATAAA
ATTATTCATAATGATAGTAGGAGGCTTGGTAGGTTTAAGAATAGTTTTTGCTGTACTTTCTATAGTGAAT
AGAGTTAGGCAGGGATATTCACCATTATCGTTTCAGACCCACCTCCCAACCCCGAGGGGACCCAGAGAGG
GCCTATTTCCCATGATTCCTTCATATTTGCATATACGATACAAGGCTGTTAGAGAGATAATTAGAATTAA
TTTGACTGTAAACACAAAGATATTAGTACAAAATACGTGACGTAGAAAGTAATAATTTCTTGGGTAGTTT
GCAGTTTTAAAATTATGTTTTAAAATGGACTATCATATGCTTACCGTAACTTGAAAGTATTTCGATTTCT
TGGCTTTATATATCTTGTGGAAAGGACGAAACACCGCCTTCGATGATATTGGACACGTTTTAGAGCTAGA
AATAGCAAGTTAAAATAAGGCTAGTCCGTTATCAACTTGAAAAAGTGGCACCGAGTCGGTGCTTTTTTAA
GCTTGGCGTAACTAGATCTTGAGACAAATGGCAGTATTCATCCACAATTTTAAAAGAAAAGGGGGGATTG
GGGGGTACAGTGCAGGGGAAAGAATAGTAGACATAATAGCAACAGACATACAAACTAAAGAATTACAAAA
ACAAATTACAAAAATTCAAAATTTTCGGGTTTATTACAGGGACAGCAGAGATCCACTTTGGCGCCGGCTC
GAGGGGG
