>Addgene plasmid #76555 | AK5 gRNA (BRDN0001146954) | depositor partial sequence | sequence record 144015 | Target Sequence
CCTTCGATGATATTGGACAC
