>Addgene plasmid #76555 | AK5 gRNA (BRDN0001146954) | addgene partial sequence | sequence record 186061 | hU6-F
AGAAAGTAATAATTTCTTGGGTAGTTTGCAGTTTTAAAATTATGTTTTAAAATGGACTATCATATGCTTA
CCGTAACTTGAAAGTATTTCGATTTCTTGGCTTTATATATCTTGTGGAAAGGACGAAACACCGCCTTCGA
TGATATTGGACACGTTTTAGAGCTAGAAATAGCAAGTTAAAATAAGGCTAGTCCGTTATCAACTTGAAAA
AGTGGCACCGAGTCGGTGCTTTTTTAAGCTTGGCGTAACTAGATCTTGAGACAAATGGCAGTATTCATCC
ACAATTTTAAAAGAAAAGGGGGGATTGGGGGGTACAGTGCAGGGGAAAGAATAGTAGACATAATAGCAAC
AGACATACAAACTAAAGAATTACAAAAACAAATTACAAAAATTCAAAATTTTCGGGTTTATTACAGGGAC
AGCAGAGATCCACTTTGGCGCCGGCTCGAGGGGGCCCGGGTGCAAAGATGGATAAAGTTTTAAACAGAGA
GGAATCTTTGCAGCTAATGGACCTTCTAGGTCTTGAAAGGAGTGGGAATTGGCTCCGGTGCCCGTCAGTG
GGCAGAGCGC
